Addgene plasmid #8895: pcDNA flag PPAR gamma
Purpose: Mammalian expression of flag-tagged PPAR gamma
Depositing lab: Bruce Spiegelman. Depositing organization: Dana-Farber Cancer Institute. Publication: Degradation of the peroxisome proliferator-activated receptor gamma is linked to ligand-dependent activation. Hauser S, Adelmant G, Sarraf P, Wright HM, Mueller E, Spiegelman BM. J Biol Chem. 2000 Jun 16. 275(24):18527-33. 10.1074/jbc.M001297200 PubMed 10748014.
Backbone
  Vector backbone: pcDNA3.1 myc-His A
  Backbone manufacturer: Invitrogen
  Backbone size w/o insert (bp): 5500
  Vector type: Mammalian Expression
Growth in bacteria
  Bacterial resistance: Ampicillin, 100 μg/mL
  Growth temperature: 37°C
  Growth strain: DH5alpha
  Copy number: High Copy
Gene/Insert
  Gene/Insert name: PPAR gamma (alt name: PPARg)
  Species: M. musculus (mouse)
  Insert size (bp): 1547
  GenBank ID: NM_011146
  Entrez Gene: Pparg (a.k.a. Nr1c3, PPAR-gamma, PPAR-gamma2, PPARgamma, PPARgamma2)
  Tag / fusion protein: flag (N terminal on insert)
  Cloning method: Restriction Enzyme; 5′ cloning site NotI (not destroyed); 3′ cloning site XbaI (not destroyed)
  Sequencing primers: 5′ CMV-F; 3′ BGH-rev
Terms and licenses: Academic/Nonprofit Terms; Industry Terms: Not Available to Industry
How to cite: pcDNA flag PPAR gamma was a gift from Bruce Spiegelman (Addgene plasmid # 8895 ; http://n2t.net/addgene:8895 ; RRID:Addgene_8895)
