[The description below was written by a language model from this plasmid's Addgene catalogue record and pLannotate feature annotations shown in this document.]
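Description:
pcDNA flag PPAR gamma is a mammalian expression plasmid built on the pcDNA3.1 myc-His A backbone, carrying the mouse Pparg cDNA with an N-terminal FLAG epitope. It is propagated in E. coli through a high-copy ColE1/pUC-type origin and selected with ampicillin via the β-lactamase gene and its native promoter. An f1 phage origin is also present, allowing single-stranded DNA production. The sequenced plasmid is about 7.0 kb, consistent with a roughly 5.5 kb backbone plus a roughly 1.5 kb insert.

The insert was cloned between NotI and XbaI sites, both retained, downstream of the human cytomegalovirus immediate-early enhancer and promoter, and is followed by the bovine growth hormone polyadenylation signal. A T7 promoter lies between the CMV promoter and the coding region, which would permit in vitro transcription. The annotation software labels the tag as a fragment of 3xFLAG, but the short span fits the single FLAG epitope described in the catalogue entry, sitting directly upstream of the Pparg open reading frame. No myc or His tag from the backbone is annotated downstream of the insert, so the record does not show whether they are fused to the protein. A separate cassette, with the SV40 early promoter driving the neomycin phosphotransferase gene and ending in an SV40 poly(A) signal, permits G418 selection of stably transfected mammalian cells. Small hits such as the HIV-1 LTR, ble, lacI and bom fragments appear to be incidental backbone matches.

PPAR gamma is a ligand-activated nuclear receptor that regulates adipocyte differentiation and glucose homeostasis. The construct provides epitope-tagged expression for detecting or immunoprecipitating the protein in transfected cells, and the associated publication concerns its ligand-dependent degradation.
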