Features (pLannotate 1.2.2; 21 found; start..end, strand, type, name):
     30..82      -  misc_feature   bom (fragment): basis of mobility region from pBR322
    237..616     +  enhancer       CMV enhancer: human cytomegalovirus immediate early enhancer
    617..820     +  promoter       CMV promoter: human cytomegalovirus (CMV) immediate early promoter
    816..849     +  LTR            5' LTR (truncated) (fragment): truncated 5' long terminal repeat (LTR) from HIV-1
    865..883     +  promoter       T7 promoter: promoter for bacteriophage T7 RNA polymerase
    987..1011    +  CDS            3xFLAG (fragment): three tandem FLAG® epitope tags
   1015..2529    +  CDS            Pparg: PPARG_MOUSE - Also known as Nr1c3. Experimental evidence at protein level: Swiss-Prot protein existence level 1. Nuclear receptor that binds peroxisome proliferators such as hypolipidemic drugs and fatty acids. Once activated by a ligand, the nuclear receptor binds to DNA specific PPAR response elements (PPRE) and modulates the transcription of its target genes, such as acyl-CoA oxidase. It therefore controls the peroxisomal beta-oxidation pathway of fatty acids. Key regulator of adipocyte differentiation and glucose homeostasis. ARF6 acts as a key regulator of the tissue-specific adipocyte P2
   2639..2863    +  polyA_signal   bGH poly(A) signal: bovine growth hormone polyadenylation signal
   2867..2888    +  promoter       SV40 promoter (fragment): SV40 enhancer and early promoter
   2909..3337    +  rep_origin     f1 ori (sequence partly withheld): f1 bacteriophage origin of replication; arrow indicates direction of (+) strand synthesis
   3351..3680    +  promoter       SV40 promoter: SV40 enhancer and early promoter
   3747..4538    +  CDS            neo: KKA2_KLEPN - Also known as kan, nptII. Experimental evidence at protein level: Swiss-Prot protein existence level 1. Resistance to kanamycin, neomycin, paromomycin, ribostamycin, butirosin and gentamicin B. From Klebsiella pneumoniae.
   4564..4722    +  CDS            ble (fragment): BLE_KLEPN - Experimental evidence at protein level: Swiss-Prot protein existence level 1. Binding protein with a strong affinity to the bleomycin family of antibiotics. Binds to CL990; an antimitotic-antibiotic compound. From Klebsiella pneumoniae.
   4717..4838    +  polyA_signal   SV40 poly(A) signal: SV40 polyadenylation signal
   4911..4927    -  protein_bind   lac operator: The lac repressor binds to the lac operator to inhibit transcription in E. coli. This inhibition can be relieved by adding lactose or isopropyl-β-D-thiogalactopyranoside (IPTG). lac repressor encoded by lacI
   4935..4965    -  promoter       lac promoter: promoter for the E. coli lac operon
   4980..5001    -  protein_bind   CAP binding site: CAP binding activates transcription in the presence of cAMP. E. coli catabolite activator protein
   5014..5106    -  CDS            lacI (fragment): lac repressor; lacI; The lac repressor binds to the lac operator to inhibit transcription in E. coli. This inhibition can be relieved by adding lactose or isopropyl-β-D-thiogalactopyranoside (IPTG).
   5289..5877    -  rep_origin     ori: high-copy-number ColE1/pMB1/pBR322/pUC origin of replication
   6048..6908    -  CDS            AmpR: β-lactamase; bla; confers resistance to ampicillin, carbenicillin, and related antibiotics
   6909..7013    -  promoter       AmpR promoter: bla
>Addgene plasmid #8895 | pcDNA flag PPAR gamma | addgene full sequence | sequence record 217443 | Addgene NGS Result
TCGACGGATCGGGAGATCTCCCGATCCCCTATGGTGCACTCTCAGTACAATCTGCTCTGATGCCGCATAG
TTAAGCCAGTATCTGCTCCCTGCTTGTGTGTTGGAGGTCGCTGAGTAGTGCGCGAGCAAAATTTAAGCTA
CAACAAGGCAAGGCTTGACCGACAATTGCATGAAGAATCTGCTTAGGGTTAGGCGTTTTGCGCTGCTTCG
CGATGTACGGGCCAGATATACGCGTTGACATTGATTATTGACTAGTTATTAATAGTAATCAATTACGGGG
TCATTAGTTCATAGCCCATATATGGAGTTCCGCGTTACATAACTTACGGTAAATGGCCCGCCTGGCTGAC
CGCCCAACGACCCCCGCCCATTGACGTCAATAATGACGTATGTTCCCATAGTAACGCCAATAGGGACTTT
CCATTGACGTCAATGGGTGGAGTATTTACGGTAAACTGCCCACTTGGCAGTACATCAAGTGTATCATATG
CCAAGTACGCCCCCTATTGACGTCAATGACGGTAAATGGCCCGCCTGGCATTATGCCCAGTACATGACCT
TATGGGACTTTCCTACTTGGCAGTACATCTACGTATTAGTCATCGCTATTACCATGGTGATGCGGTTTTG
GCAGTACATCAATGGGCGTGGATAGCGGTTTGACTCACGGGGATTTCCAAGTCTCCACCCCATTGACGTC
AATGGGAGTTTGTTTTGGCACCAAAATCAACGGGACTTTCCAAAATGTCGTAACAACTCCGCCCCATTGA
CGCAAATGGGCGGTAGGCGTGTACGGTGGGAGGTCTATATAAGCAGAGCTCTCTGGCTAACTAGAGAACC
CACTGCTTACTGGCTTATCGAAATTAATACGACTCACTATAGGGAGACCCAAGCTGGCTAGTTAAGCTTG
GTACCGAGCTCGGATCCACTAGTCCAGTGTGGTGGAATTCTGCAGATATCCAGCACAGTGGCGGCCGCAC
CACCATGGACTACAAAGACGATGACGATAAAGCAATGGGTGAAACTCTGGGAGATTCTCCTGTTGACCCA
GAGCATGGTGCCTTCGCTGATGCACTGCCTATGAGCACTTCACAAGAAATTACCATGGTTGACACAGAGA
TGCCATTCTGGCCCACCAACTTCGGAATCAGCTCTGTGGACCTCTCCGTGATGGAAGACCACTCGCATTC
CTTTGACATCAAGCCCTTTACCACAGTTGATTTCTCCAGCATTTCTGCTCCACACTATGAAGACATTCCA
TTCACAAGAGCTGACCCAATGGTTGCTGATTACAAATATGACCTGAAGCTCCAAGAATACCAAAGTGCGA
TCAAAGTAGAACCTGCATCTCCACCTTATTATTCTGAAAAGACCCAGCTCTACAACAGGCCTCATGAAGA
ACCTTCTAACTCCCTCATGGCCATTGAGTGCCGAGTCTGTGGGGATAAAGCATCAGGCTTCCACTATGGA
GTTCATGCTTGTGAAGGATGCAAGGGTTTTTTCCGAAGAACCATCCGATTGAAGCTTATTTATGATAGGT
GTGATCTTAACTGCCGGATCCACAAAAAAAGTAGAAATAAATGTCAGTACTGTCGGTTTCAGAAGTGCCT
TGCTGTGGGGATGTCTCACAATGCCATCAGGTTTGGGCGGATGCCACAGGCCGAGAAGGAGAAGCTGTTG
GCGGAGATCTCCAGTGATATCGACCAGCTGAACCCAGAGTCTGCTGATCTGCGAGCCCTGGCAAAGCATT
TGTATGACTCATACATAAAGTCCTTCCCGCTGACCAAAGCCAAGGCGAGGGCGATCTTGACAGGAAAGAC
AACGGACAAATCACCATTTGTCATCTACGACATGAATTCCTTAATGATGGGAGAAGATAAAATCAAGTTC
AAACATATCACCCCCCTGCAGGAGCAGAGCAAAGAGGTGGCCATCCGAATTTTTCAAGGGTGCCAGTTTC
GATCCGTAGAAGCCGTGCAAGAGATCACAGAGTATGCCAAAAATATCCCTGGTTTCATTAACCTTGATTT
GAATGACCAAGTGACTCTGCTCAAGTATGGTGTCCATGAGATCATCTACACGATGCTGGCCTCCCTGATG
AATAAAGATGGAGTCCTCATCTCAGAGGGCCAAGGATTCATGACCAGGGAGTTCCTCAAAAGCCTGCGGA
AGCCCTTTGGTGACTTTATGGAGCCTAAGTTTGAGTTTGCTGTGAAGTTCAATGCACTGGAATTAGATGA
CAGTGACTTGGCTATATTTATAGCTGTCATTATTCTCAGTGGAGACCGCCCAGGCTTGCTGAACGTGAAG
CCCATCGAGGACATCCAAGACAACCTGCTGCAGGCCCTGGAACTGCAGCTCAAGCTGAATCACCCAGAGT
CCTCTCAGCTGTTCGCCAAGGTGCTCCAGAAGATGACAGACCTCAGGCAGATCGTCACAGAGCACGTGCA
GCTACTGCATGTGATCAAGAAGACAGAGACAGACATGAGCCTTCACCCCCTGCTCCAGGAGATCTACAAG
GACTTGTATTAGTCTAGAGGGCCCTTCGAACAAAAACTCATCTCAGAAGAGGATCTGAATATGCATACCG
GTCATCATCACCATCACCATTGAGTTTAAACCCGCTGATCAGCCTCGACTGTGCCTTCTAGTTGCCAGCC
ATCTGTTGTTTGCCCCTCCCCCGTGCCTTCCTTGACCCTGGAAGGTGCCACTCCCACTGTCCTTTCCTAA
TAAAATGAGGAAATTGCATCGCATTGTCTGAGTAGGTGTCATTCTATTCTGGGGGGTGGGGTGGGGCAGG
ACAGCAAGGGGGAGGATTGGGAAGACAATAGCAGGCATGCTGGGGATGCGGTGGGCTCTATGGCTTCTGA
GGCGGAAAGAACCAGCTGGGGCTCTAGGGGGTATCCCC
[124 nt withheld, positions 2909-3032]
C
[91 nt withheld, positions 3034-3124]
A
[49 nt withheld, positions 3126-3174]
CCTTTGACGTTGGAGTCCACGTTCTTT
[37 nt withheld, positions 3202-3238]
ACCCTATCTCGGTCTATTCTTTTGATTTATAAGGGATTTTGCCGATTTCGGCCTATTGGTTAAAAAATGA
GCTGATTTAACAAAAATTTAACGCGAATTAATTCTGTGGAATGTGTGTCAGTTAGGGTGTGGAAAGTCCC
CAGGCTCCCCAGCAGGCAGAAGTATGCAAAGCATGCATCTCAATTAGTCAGCAACCAGGTGTGGAAAGTC
CCCAGGCTCCCCAGCAGGCAGAAGTATGCAAAGCATGCATCTCAATTAGTCAGCAACCATAGTCCCGCCC
CTAACTCCGCCCATCCCGCCCCTAACTCCGCCCAGTTCCGCCCATTCTCCGCCCCATGGCTGACTAATTT
TTTTTATTTATGCAGAGGCCGAGGCCGCCTCTGCCTCTGAGCTATTCCAGAAGTAGTGAGGAGGCTTTTT
TGGAGGCCTAGGCTTTTGCAAAAAGCTCCCGGGAGCTTGTATATCCATTTTCGGATCTGATCAAGAGACA
GGATGAGGATCGTTTCGCATGATTGAACAAGATGGATTGCACGCAGGTTCTCCGGCCGCTTGGGTGGAGA
GGCTATTCGGCTATGACTGGGCACAACAGACAATCGGCTGCTCTGATGCCGCCGTGTTCCGGCTGTCAGC
GCAGGGGCGCCCGGTTCTTTTTGTCAAGACCGACCTGTCCGGTGCCCTGAATGAACTGCAGGACGAGGCA
GCGCGGCTATCGTGGCTGGCCACGACGGGCGTTCCTTGCGCAGCTGTGCTCGACGTTGTCACTGAAGCGG
GAAGGGACTGGCTGCTATTGGGCGAAGTGCCGGGGCAGGATCTCCTGTCATCTCACCTTGCTCCTGCCGA
GAAAGTATCCATCATGGCTGATGCAATGCGGCGGCTGCATACGCTTGATCCGGCTACCTGCCCATTCGAC
CACCAAGCGAAACATCGCATCGAGCGAGCACGTACTCGGATGGAAGCCGGTCTTGTCGATCAGGATGATC
TGGACGAAGAGCATCAGGGGCTCGCGCCAGCCGAACTGTTCGCCAGGCTCAAGGCGCGCATGCCCGACGG
CGAGGATCTCGTCGTGACCCATGGCGATGCCTGCTTGCCGAATATCATGGTGGAAAATGGCCGCTTTTCT
GGATTCATCGACTGTGGCCGGCTGGGTGTGGCGGACCGCTATCAGGACATAGCGTTGGCTACCCGTGATA
TTGCTGAAGAGCTTGGCGGCGAATGGGCTGACCGCTTCCTCGTGCTTTACGGTATCGCCGCTCCCGATTC
GCAGCGCATCGCCTTCTATCGCCTTCTTGACGAGTTCTTCTGAGCGGGACTCTGGGGTTCGCGAAATGAC
CGACCAAGCGACGCCCAACCTGCCATCACGAGATTTCGATTCCACCGCCGCCTTCTATGAAAGGTTGGGC
TTCGGAATCGTTTTCCGGGACGCCGGCTGGATGATCCTCCAGCGCGGGGATCTCATGCTGGAGTTCTTCG
CCCACCCCAACTTGTTTATTGCAGCTTATAATGGTTACAAATAAAGCAATAGCATCACAAATTTCACAAA
TAAAGCATTTTTTTCACTGCATTCTAGTTGTGGTTTGTCCAAACTCATCAATGTATCTTATCATGTCTGT
ATACCGTCGACCTCTAGCTAGAGCTTGGCGTAATCATGGTCATAGCTGTTTCCTGTGTGAAATTGTTATC
CGCTCACAATTCCACACAACATACGAGCCGGAAGCATAAAGTGTAAAGCCTGGGGTGCCTAATGAGTGAG
CTAACTCACATTAATTGCGTTGCGCTCACTGCCCGCTTTCCAGTCGGGAAACCTGTCGTGCCAGCTGCAT
TAATGAATCGGCCAACGCGCGGGGAGAGGCGGTTTGCGTATTGGGCGCTCTTCCGCTTCCTCGCTCACTG
ACTCGCTGCGCTCGGTCGTTCGGCTGCGGCGAGCGGTATCAGCTCACTCAAAGGCGGTAATACGGTTATC
CACAGAATCAGGGGATAACGCAGGAAAGAACATGTGAGCAAAAGGCCAGCAAAAGGCCAGGAACCGTAAA
AAGGCCGCGTTGCTGGCGTTTTTCCATAGGCTCCGCCCCCCTGACGAGCATCACAAAAATCGACGCTCAA
GTCAGAGGTGGCGAAACCCGACAGGACTATAAAGATACCAGGCGTTTCCCCCTGGAAGCTCCCTCGTGCG
CTCTCCTGTTCCGACCCTGCCGCTTACCGGATACCTGTCCGCCTTTCTCCCTTCGGGAAGCGTGGCGCTT
TCTCATAGCTCACGCTGTAGGTATCTCAGTTCGGTGTAGGTCGTTCGCTCCAAGCTGGGCTGTGTGCACG
AACCCCCCGTTCAGCCCGACCGCTGCGCCTTATCCGGTAACTATCGTCTTGAGTCCAACCCGGTAAGACA
CGACTTATCGCCACTGGCAGCAGCCACTGGTAACAGGATTAGCAGAGCGAGGTATGTAGGCGGTGCTACA
GAGTTCTTGAAGTGGTGGCCTAACTACGGCTACACTAGAAGAACAGTATTTGGTATCTGCGCTCTGCTGA
AGCCAGTTACCTTCGGAAAAAGAGTTGGTAGCTCTTGATCCGGCAAACAAACCACCGCTGGTAGCGGTGG
TTTTTTTGTTTGCAAGCAGCAGATTACGCGCAGAAAAAAAGGATCTCAAGAAGATCCTTTGATCTTTTCT
ACGGGGTCTGACGCTCAGTGGAACGAAAACTCACGTTAAGGGATTTTGGTCATGAGATTATCAAAAAGGA
TCTTCACCTAGATCCTTTTAAATTAAAAATGAAGTTTTAAATCAATCTAAAGTATATATGAGTAAACTTG
GTCTGACAGTTACCAATGCTTAATCAGTGAGGCACCTATCTCAGCGATCTGTCTATTTCGTTCATCCATA
GTTGCCTGACTCCCCGTCGTGTAGATAACTACGATACGGGAGGGCTTACCATCTGGCCCCAGTGCTGCAA
TGATACCGCGAGACCCACGCTCACCGGCTCCAGATTTATCAGCAATAAACCAGCCAGCCGGAAGGGCCGA
GCGCAGAAGTGGTCCTGCAACTTTATCCGCCTCCATCCAGTCTATTAATTGTTGCCGGGAAGCTAGAGTA
AGTAGTTCGCCAGTTAATAGTTTGCGCAACGTTGTTGCCATTGCTACAGGCATCGTGGTGTCACGCTCGT
CGTTTGGTATGGCTTCATTCAGCTCCGGTTCCCAACGATCAAGGCGAGTTACATGATCCCCCATGTTGTG
CAAAAAAGCGGTTAGCTCCTTCGGTCCTCCGATCGTTGTCAGAAGTAAGTTGGCCGCAGTGTTATCACTC
ATGGTTATGGCAGCACTGCATAATTCTCTTACTGTCATGCCATCCGTAAGATGCTTTTCTGTGACTGGTG
AGTACTCAACCAAGTCATTCTGAGAATAGTGTATGCGGCGACCGAGTTGCTCTTGCCCGGCGTCAATACG
GGATAATACCGCGCCACATAGCAGAACTTTAAAAGTGCTCATCATTGGAAAACGTTCTTCGGGGCGAAAA
CTCTCAAGGATCTTACCGCTGTTGAGATCCAGTTCGATGTAACCCACTCGTGCACCCAACTGATCTTCAG
CATCTTTTACTTTCACCAGCGTTTCTGGGTGAGCAAAAACAGGAAGGCAAAATGCCGCAAAAAAGGGAAT
AAGGGCGACACGGAAATGTTGAATACTCATACTCTTCCTTTTTCAATATTATTGAAGCATTTATCAGGGT
TATTGTCTCATGAGCGGATACATATTTGAATGTATTTAGAAAAATAAACAAATAGGGGTTCCGCGCACAT
TTCCCCGAAAAGTGCCACCTGACG
