>Addgene plasmid #8895 | pcDNA flag PPAR gamma | addgene partial sequence | sequence record 101312 | CMV-F 5'-CGCAAATGGGCGGTAGGCGTG-3'
CTATATAAGCAGAGCTCTCTGGCTAACTAGAGAACCCACTGCTTACTGGCTTATCGAAATTAATACGACT
CACTATAGGGAGACCCAAGCTGGCTAGTTAAGCTTGGTACCGAGCTCGGATCCACTAGTCCAGTGTGGTG
GAATTCTGCAGATATCCAGCACAGTGGCGGCCGCACCACCATGGACTACAAAGACGATGACGATAAAGCA
ATGGGTGAAACTCTGGGAGATTCTCCTGTTGACCCAGAGCATGGTGCCTTCGCTGATGCACTGCCTATGA
GCACTTCACAAGAAATTACCATGGTTGACACAGAGATGCCATTCTGGCCCACCAACTTCGGAATCAGCTC
TGTGGACCTCTCCGTGATGGAAGACCACTCGCATTCCTTTGACATCAAGCCCTTTACCACAGTTGATTTC
TCCAGCATTTCTGCTCCACACTATGAAGACATTCCATTCACAAGAGCTGACCCAATGGTTGCTGATTACA
AATATGACCTGAAGCTCCAAGAATACCAAAGTGCGATCAAAGTAGAACCTGCATCTCCACCTTATTATTC
TGAAAAGACCCAGCTCTACAACAGGCCTCATGAAGAACCTTCTAACTCCCTCATGGCCATTGAGTGCCGA
GTCTGTGGGGATAAAGCATCAGGCTTCCACTATGGAGTTCATGCTTGTGAAGGATGCAAGGGTTTTTTCC
GAAGAACCATCCGATTGAAGCTTATTTATGATAGGTGTGATCTTAACTGCCGGATCCACAAAAAAAGTAG
AAATAAATGTCAGTACTGTCGGTTTCAGAAGTGCCTTGCTGTGGGGATGTCTCACAATGCCATCAGGTTT
GGGCGGATGCCACAGGCCGAGAAGGAGAAGCTGTTGGCGGAGATCTCCAGTGATATCGACCAGCTGAACC
CAGAGTCTGCTGATCTGCGAGCCCTGGCAAAGCATTTGTATGACTCATACATAAAGTCCTTCCCGCTGAC
CAAAGCCAAGGCGAGGGCGATCTTGACAGGAAAGACAACGGACAAATCACCATTTGTCATCTACGACATG
AATTCCTTAATGATGGGAGAAGATAAAATCAAGTTCAAACATATCACCCC
