>Addgene plasmid #8895 | pcDNA flag PPAR gamma | addgene partial sequence | sequence record 101313 | BGH-rev 5'-TAGAAGGCACAGTCGAGG-3'
ATGGTGATGGTGATGATGACCGGTATGCATATTCAGATCCTCTTCTGAGATGAGTTTTTGTTCGAAGGGC
CCTCTAGACTAATACAAGTCCTTGTAGATCTCCTGGAGCAGGGGGTGAAGGCTCATGTCTGTCTCTGTCT
TCTTGATCACATGCAGTAGCTGCACGTGCTCTGTGACGATCTGCCTGAGGTCTGTCATCTTCTGGAGCAC
CTTGGCGAACAGCTGAGAGGACTCTGGGTGATTCAGCTTGAGCTGCAGTTCCAGGGCCTGCAGCAGGTTG
TCTTGGATGTCCTCGATGGGCTTCACGTTCAGCAAGCCTGGGCGGTCTCCACTGAGAATAATGACAGCTA
TAAATATAGCCAAGTCACTGTCATCTAATTCCAGTGCATTGAACTTCACAGCAAACTCAAACTTAGGCTC
CATAAAGTCACCAAAGGGCTTCCGCAGGCTTTTGAGGAACTCCCTGGTCATGAATCCTTGGCCCTCTGAG
ATGAGGACTCCATCTTTATTCATCAGGGAGGCCAGCATCGTGTAGATGATCTCATGGACACCATACTTGA
GCAGAGTCACTTGGTCATTCAAATCAAGGTTAATGAAACCAGGGATATTTTTGGCATACTCTGTGATCTC
TTGCACGGCTTCTACGGATCGAAACTGGCACCCTTGAAAAATTCGGATGGCCACCTCTTTGCTCTGCTCC
TGCAGGGGGGTGATATGTTTGAACTTGATTTTATCTTCTCCCATCATTAAGGAATTCATGTCGTAGATGA
CAAATGGTGATTTGTCCGTTGTCTTTCCTGTCAAGATCGCCCTCGCCTTGGCTTTGGTCAGCGGGAAGGA
CTTTATGTATGAGTCATACAAATGCTTTGCCAGGGCTCGCAGATCAGCAGACTCTGGGTTCAGCTGGTCG
ATATCACTGGAGATCTCCGCCAACAGCTTCTCCTTCTCGGCCTGTGGCATCCGCCCAAACCTGATGGCAT
TGTGAGACATCCCCACAGCAAGGCACTTCTGAAACCGACAGTACTGACATTTATTTCTACTTTTTT
